>Addgene plasmid #55268 | mTagBFP-Rab7a-7 | depositor partial sequence | sequence record 85673 | insert sequence
GACGTCAGATCCGCTAGCGGTCGCCACCATGAGCGAGCTGATTAAGGAGAACATGCACATGAAGCTGTAC
ATGGAGGGCACCGTGGACAACCATCACTTCAAGTGCACATCCGAGGGCGAAGGCAAGCCCTACGAGGGCA
CCCAGACCATGAGAATCAAGGTGGTCGAGGGCGGCCCTCTCCCCTTCGCCTTCGACATCCTGGCTACTAG
CTTCCTCTACGGCAGCAAGACCTTCATCAACCACACCCAGGGCATCCCCGACTTCTTCAAGCAGTCCTTC
CCTGAGGGCTTCACATGGGAGAGAGTCACCACATACGAAGACGGGGGCGTGCTGACCGCTACCCAGGACA
CCAGCCTCCAGGACGGCTGCCTCATCTACAACGTCAAGATCAGAGGGGTGAACTTCACATCCAACGGCCC
TGTGATGCAGAAGAAAACACTCGGCTGGGAGGCCTTCACCGAGACGCTGTACCCCGCTGACGGCGGCCTG
GAAGGCAGAAACGACATGGCCCTGAAGCTCGTGGGCGGGAGCCATCTGATCGCAAACATCAAGACCACAT
ATAGATCCAAGAAACCCGCTAAGAACCTCAAGATGCCTGGCGTCTACTATGTGGACTACAGACTGGAAAG
AATCAAGGAGGCCAACAACGAGACCTACGTCGAGCAGCACGAGGTGGCAGTGGCCAGATACTGCGACCTC
CCTAGCAAACTGGGGCACAAGCTTAATTCCGGACTCAGATCTCGAGCCATGACCTCTAGGAAGAAAGTGT
TGCTGAAGGTTATCATCCTGGGAGATTCTGGAGTCGGGAAGACATCACTCATGAACCAGTATGTGAATAA
GAAATTCAGCAATCAGTACAAAGCCACAATAGGAGCTGACTTTCTGACCAAGGAGGTGATGGTGGATGAC
AGGCTAGTCACAATGCAGATATGGGACACAGCAGGACAGGAACGGTTCCAGTCTCTCGGTGTGGCCTTCT
ACAGAGGTGCAGACTGCTGCGTTCTGGTATTTGATGTGACTGCCCCCAACACATTCAAAACCCTAGATAG
CTGGAGAGATGAGTTTCTCATCCAGGCCAGTCCCCGAGATCCTGAAAACTTCCCATTTGTTGTGTTGGGA
AACAAGATTGACCTCGAAAACAGACAAGTGGCCACAAAGCGGGCACAGGCCTGGTGCTACAGCAAAAACA
ACATTCCCTACTTTGAGACCAGTGCCAAGGAGGCCATCAACGTGGAGCAGGCGTTCCAGACGATTGCACG
GAATGCACTTAAGCAGGAAACGGAGGTGGAGCTGTACAACGAATTTCCTGAACCTATCAAACTGGACAAG
AATGACCGGGCCAAGGCCTCGGCAGAAAGCTGCAGTTGCTGAGGATCCACCGGATCTAGATAACTGATCA
TAATCAGCCATACCACATT
