>Addgene plasmid #55268 | mTagBFP-Rab7a-7 | addgene partial sequence | sequence record 101908 | BFP-F 5'-CCTTCACCGAGACGCTGTA-3'
ACGACATGGCCCTGAAGCTCGTGGGCGGGAGCCATCTGATCGCAAACATCAAGACCACATATAGATCCAA
GAAACCCGCTAAGAACCTCAAGATGCCTGGCGTCTACTATGTGGACTACAGACTGGAAAGAATCAAGGAG
GCCAACAACGAGACCTACGTCGAGCAGCACGAGGTGGCAGTGGCCAGATACTGCGACCTCCCTAGCAAAC
TGGGGCACAAGCTTAATTCCGGACTCAGATCTCGAGCCATGACCTCTAGGAAGAAAGTGTTGCTGAAGGT
TATCATCCTGGGAGATTCTGGAGTCGGGAAGACATCACTCATGAACCAGTATGTGAATAAGAAATTCAGC
AATCAGTACAAAGCCACAATAGGAGCTGACTTTCTGACCAAGGAGGTGATGGTGGATGACAGGCTAGTCA
CAATGCAGATATGGGACACAGCAGGACAGGAACGGTTCCAGTCTCTCGGTGTGGCCTTCTACAGAGGTGC
AGACTGCTGCGTTCTGGTATTTGATGTGACTGCCCCCAACACATTCAAAACCCTAGATAGCTGGAGAGAT
GAGTTTCTCATCCAGGCCAGTCCCCGAGATCCTGAAAACTTCCCATTTGTTGTGTTGGGAAACAAGATTG
ACCTCGAAAACAGACAAGTGGCCACAAAGCGGGCACAGGCCTGGTGCTACAGCAAAAACAACATTCCCTA
CTTTGAGACCAGTGCCAAGGAGGCCATCAACGTGGAGCAGGCGTTCCAGACGATTGCACGGAATGCACTT
AAGCAGGAAACGGA
