[The description below was written by a language model from this plasmid's Addgene catalogue record.]
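Description:
mTagBFP-Rab7a-7 is a mammalian expression plasmid that produces human Rab7a fused at its N terminus to the blue fluorescent protein mTagBFP. It is built on an mTagBFP backbone of about 4.75 kb (excluding the insert). The fusion is transcribed from the CMV promoter, a strong constitutive viral promoter widely used for transient expression in cultured mammalian cells. The listed 3′ sequencing primer anneals in an SV40 polyadenylation region, suggesting that an SV40 polyA signal terminates the transcript. No feature table accompanies the record, so this and other backbone elements, including the origin of replication, are not explicitly documented. The plasmid is maintained in E. coli as a high-copy plasmid under kanamycin selection. It also carries a neomycin resistance marker, so stably transfected mammalian cells can be selected with G418.

The insert corresponds to the human RAB7A reference transcript. Placing the fluorescent protein at the N terminus leaves the C terminus of Rab7a free; in Rab GTPases generally, this is the end that is lipid-modified for membrane attachment. The "7" in the name may refer to the linker between the two proteins, but the record does not explain it, and the cloning method is listed as unknown.

The stated purpose is localization: the construct is a fluorescent marker for a Ras-family small GTPase. Rab7a is generally known to associate with late endosomes and lysosomes, so such fusions are commonly used to visualise these compartments in live or fixed cells. The recorded spectral properties are excitation at 399 nm and emission at 456 nm, which puts the signal in the blue channel and allows it to be combined with green and red fluorescent markers in multicolour imaging.
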