Addgene plasmid #55268: mTagBFP-Rab7a-7
Purpose: Localization: Ras GTPase, Excitation: 399, Emission: 456
Depositing lab: Michael Davidson. Depositing organization: Florida State University, Tallahassee.
Backbone
  Vector backbone: mTagBFP
  Backbone size w/o insert (bp): 4750
  Vector type: Mammalian Expression
  Selectable markers: Neomycin (select with G418)
Growth in bacteria
  Bacterial resistance: Kanamycin, 50 μg/mL
  Growth temperature: 37°C
  Growth strain: DH5alpha
  Copy number: High Copy
Gene/Insert
  Gene/Insert name: Rab7a (alt name: NM_004637.5)
  Species: H. sapiens (human)
  Promoter: CMV
  Tag / fusion protein: mTagBFP (N terminal on backbone)
  Cloning method: Unknown
  Sequencing primers: 5′ CMV-F; 3′ SV40pA-R
Terms and licenses: Academic/Nonprofit Terms; Industry Terms
Depositor comments: . Excitation = 399; Emission = 456
How to cite: mTagBFP-Rab7a-7 was a gift from Michael Davidson (Addgene plasmid # 55268)
